>Addgene plasmid #14465 | pRU1100 | depositor full sequence | sequence record 8099 | Author sequence
CCATGGGCAAATGGGATTGGCTTTACTAAGCTGATCCGGTGGATGACCTTTTGAATGACCTTTAATAGAT
TATATTACTAATTAATTGGGGACCCTAGAGGTCCCCTTTTTTATTTTAAAAATTTTTTCACAAAACGGTT
TACAAGCATAAAGCTTGCTCAATCAATCACCGGATCTAGATATCGATTAATTAAGTCGACATCTAGAGTT
TAAACTTTAATTAAGCCCGGGCTGCAGCCCGGGGGATCCACTAGGTTAACGCATGCGGGCCCGGTACCAG
GCCTAGATAGATAGAGAGAGAGAGAGACTAGTGGAGGAAGAAAAAATGCGTAAAGGAGAAGAACTTTTCA
CTGGAGTTGTCCCAATTCTTGTTGAATTAGATGGTGATGTTAATGGGCACAAATTTTCTGTCAGTGGAGA
GGGTGAAGGTGATGCAACATACGGAAAACTTACCCTTAAATTTATTTGCACTACTGGAAAACTACCTGTT
CCATGGCCAACACTTGTCACTACTTTCGGTTATGGTGTTCAATGCTTTGCGAGATACCCAGATCATATGA
AACGGCATGACTTTTTCAAGAGTGCCATGCCCGAAGGTTATGTACAGGAAAGAACTATATTTTTCAAAGA
TGACGGGAACTACAAGACACGTGCTGAAGTCAAGTTTGAAGGTGATACCCTTGTTAATAGAATCGAGTTA
AAAGGTATTGATTTTAAAGAAGATGGAAACATTCTTGGACACAAATTGGAATACAACTATAACTCACACA
ATGTATACATCATGGCAGACAAACAAAAGAATGGAATCAAAGTTAACTTCAAAATTAGACACAACATTGA
AGATGGAAGCGTTCAACTAGCAGACCATTATCAACAAAATACTCCAATTGGCGATGGCCCTGTCCTTTTA
CCAGACAACCATTACCTGTCCACACAATCTGCCCTTTCGAAAGATCCCAACGAAAAGAGAGACCACATGG
TCCTTCTTGAGTTTGTAACAGCTGCTGGGATTACACATGGCATGGATGAACTATACAAAGCAGCAAACGA
CGAAAACTACGCTTTAGTAGCTTAATGAGCTCTACAAATAATGAATTCCCAGGCATCAAATAAAACGAAA
GGCTCAGTCGAAAGACTGGGCCTTTCGTTTTATCTGTTGTTTGTCGGTGAACGCTCTCCTGAGTAGGACA
AATCCGCCGGGAGCGGATTTGAACGTTGCGAAGCAACGGCCCGGAGGGTGGCGGGCAGGACGCCCGCCAT
AAACTGCCAGGGAATTCCAACTGAGCGCCGGTCGCTACCATTACCAACTTGTCTGGTGTCAAAAATAATA
GGATTTTGTTAAAATTCGCGTTAAATTTTTGTTAAATCAGCTCATTTTTTAACCAATAGGCCGACTGCGA
TGAGTGGCAGGGCGGGGCGTAATTTTTTTAAGGCAGTTATTGGTGCCCTTAAACGCCTGGTGCTACGCCT
GAATAAGTGATAATAAGCGGATGAATGGCAGAAATTCGAAAGCAAATTCGACCCGGTCGTCGGTTCAGGG
CAGGGTCGTTAAATAGCCGCTTATGTCTATTGCTGGTTTACCGGTTTATTGACTACCGGAAGCAGTGTGA
CCGTGTGCTTCTCAAATGCCTGAGGCCAGTTTGCTCAGGCTCTCCCCGTGGAGGTAATAATTGACGATAT
GATCATTTATTCTGCCTCCCAGAGCCTGATAAAAACGGTGAATCCGTTAGCGAGGTGCCGCCGGCTTCCA
TTCAGGTCGAGGTGGCCCGGCTCCATGCACCGCGACGCAACGCGGGGAGGCAGACAAGGTATAGGGCGGC
GAGGCGGCTACAGCCGATAGTCTGGAACAGCGCACTTACGGGTTGCTGCGCAACCCAAGTGCTACCGGCG
CGGCAGCGTGACCCGTGTCGGCGGCTCCAACGGCTCGCCATCGTCCAGAAAACACGGCTCATCGGGCATC
GGCAGGCGCTGCTGCCCGCGCCGTTCCCATTCCTCCGTTTCGGTCAAGGCTGGCAGGTCTGGTTCCATGC
CCGGAATGCCGGGCTGGCTGGGCGGCTCCTCGCCGGGGCCGGTCGGTAGTTGCTGCTCGCCCGGATACAG
GGTCGGGATGCGGCGCAGGTCGCCATGCCCCAACAGCGATTCGTCCTGGTCGTCGTGATCAACCACCACG
GCGGCACTGAACACCGACAGGCGCAACTGGTCGCGGGGCTGGCCCCACGCCACGCGGTCATTGACCACGT
AGGCCGACACGGTGCCGGGGCCGTTGAGCTTCACGACGGAGATCCAGCGCTCGGCCACCAAGTCCTTGAC
TGCGTATTGGACCGTCCGCAAAGAACGTCCGATGAGCTTGGAAAGTGTCTTCTGGCTGACCACCACGGCG
TTCTGGTGGCCCATCTGCGCCACGAGGTGATGCAGCAGCATTGCCGCCGTGGGTTTCCTCGCAATAAGCC
CGGCCCACGCCTCATGCGCTTTGCGTTCCGTTTGCACCCAGTGACCGGGCTTGTTCTTGGCTTGAATGCC
GATTTCTCTGGACTGCGTGGCCATGCTTATCTCCATGCGGTAGGGTGCCGCACGGTTGCGGCACCATGCG
CAATCAGCTGCAACTTTTCGGCAGCGCGACAACAATTATGCGTTGCGTAAAAGTGGCAGTCAATTACAGA
TTTTCTTTAACCTACGCAATGAGCTATTGCGGGGGGTGCCGCAATGAGCTGTTGCGTACCCCCCTTTTTT
AAGTTGTTGATTTTTAAGTCTTTCGCATTTCGCCCTATATCTAGTTCTTTGGTGCCCAAAGAAGGGCACC
CCTGCGGGGTTCCCCCACGCCTTCGGCGCGGCTCCCCCTCCGGCAAAAAGTGGCCCCTCCGGGGCTTGTT
GATCGACTGCGCGGCCTTCGGCCTTGCCCAAGGTGGCGCTGCCCCCTTGGAACCCCCGCACTCGCCGCCG
TGAGGCTCGGGGGGCAGGCGGGCGGGCTTCGCCTTCGACTGCCCCCACTCGCATAGGCTTGGGTCGTTCC
AGGCGCGTCAAGGCCAAGCCGCTGCGCGGTCGCTGCGCGAGCCTTGACCCGCCTTCCACTTGGTGTCCAA
CCGGCAAGCGAAGCGCGCAGGCCGCAGGCCGGAGGCTTTTCCCCAGAGAAAATTAAAAAAATTGATGGGG
CAAGGCCGCAGGCCGCGCAGTTGGAGCCGGTGGGTATGTGGTCGAAGGCTGGGTAGCCGGTGGGCAATCC
CTGTGGTCAAGCTCGTGGGCAGGCGCAGCCTGTCCATCAGCTTGTCCAGCAGGGTTGTCCACGGGCCGAG
CGAAGCGAGCCAGCCGGTGGCCGCTCGCGGCCATCGTCCACATATCCACGGGCTGGCAAGGGAGCGCAGC
GACCGCGCAGGGCGAAGCCCGGAGAGCAAGCCCGTAGGGCGCCGCAGCCGCCGTAGGCGGTCACGACTTT
GCGAAGCAAAGTCTAGTGAGTATACTCAAGCATTGAGTGGCCCGCCGGAGGCACCGCCTTGCGCTGCCCC
CGTCGAGCCGGTTGGACACCAAAAGGGAGGGGCAGGCATGGCGGCATACGCGATCATGCGATGCAAGAAG
CTGGCGAAAATGGGCAACGTGGCGGCCAGTCTCAAGCACGCCTACCGCGAGCGCGAGACGCCCAACGCTG
ACGCCAGCAGGACGCCAGAGAACGAGCACTGGGCGGCCAGCAGCACCGATGAAGCGATGGGCCGACTGCG
CGAGTTGCTGCCAGAGAAGCGGCGCAAGGACGCTGTGTTGGCGGTCGAGTACGTCATGACGGCCAGCCCG
GAATGGTGGAAGTCGGCCAGCCAAGAACAGCAGGCGGCGTTCTTCGAGAAGGCGCACAAGTGGCTGGCGG
ACAAGTACGGGGCGGATCGCATCGTGACGGCCAGCATCCACCGTGACGAAACCAGCCCGCACATGACCGC
GTTCGTGGTGCCGCTGACGCAGGACGGCAGGCTGTCGGCCAAGGAGTTCATCGGCAACAAAGCGCAGATG
ACCCGCGACCAGACCACGTTTGCGGCCGCTGTGGCCGATCTAGGGCTGCAACGGGGCATCGAGGGCAGCA
AGGCACGTCACACGCGCATTCAGGCGTTCTACGAGGCCCTGGAGCGGCCACCAGTGGGCCACGTCACCAT
CAGCCCGCAAGCGGTCGAGCCACGCGCCTATGCACCGCAGGGATTGGCCGAAAAGCTGGGAATCTCAAAG
CGCGTTGAGACGCCGGAAGCCGTGGCCGACCGGCTGACAAAAGCGGTTCGGCAGGGGTATGAGCCTGCCC
TACAGGCCGCCGCAGGAGCGCGTGAGATGCGCAAGAAGGCCGATCAAGCCCAAGAGACGGCCCGAGACCT
TCGGGAGCGCCTGAAGCCCGTTCTGGACGCCCTGGGGCCGTTGAATCGGGATATGCAGGCCAAGGCCGCC
GCGATCATCAAGGCCGTGGGCGAAAAGCTGCTGACGGAACAGCGGGAAGTCCAGCGCCAGAAACAGGCCC
AGCGCCAGCAGGAACGCGGGCGCGCACATTTCCCCGAAAAGTGCCACCTGGCGGCGTTGTGACAATTTAC
CGAACAACTCCGCGGCCGGGAAGCCGATCTCGGCTTGAACGAATTGTTAGGTGGCGGTACTTGGGTCGAT
ATCAAAGTGCATCACTTCTTCCCGTATGCCCAACTTTGTATAGAGAGCCACTGCGGGATCGTCACCGTAA
TCTGCTTGCACGTAGATCACATAAGCACCAAGCGCGTTGGCCTCATGCTTGAGGAGATTGATGAGCGCGG
TGGCAATGCCCTGCCTCCGGTGCTCGCCGGAGACTGCGAGATCATAGATATAGATCTCACTACGCGGCTG
CTCAAACCTGGGCAGAACGTAAGCCGCGAGAGCGCCAACAACCGCTTCTTGGTCGAAGGCAGCAAGCGCG
ATGAATGTCTTACTACGGAGCAAGTTCCCGAGGTAATCGGAGTCCGGCTGATGTTGGGAGTAGGTGGCTA
CGTCTCCGAACTCACGACCGAAAAGATCAAGAGCAGCCCGCATGGATTTGACTTGGTCAGGGCCGAGCCT
ACATGTGCGAATGATGCCCATACTTGAGCCACCTAACTTTGTTTTAGGGCGACTGCCCTGCTGCGTAACA
TCGTTGCTGCTGCGTAACATCGTTGCTGCTCCATAACATCAAACATCGACCCACGGCGTAACGCGCTTGC
TGCTTGGATGCCCGAGGCATAGACTGTACAAAAAAACAGTCATAACAAGCCATGAAAACCGCCACTGCGC
CGTTACCACCGCTGCGTTCGGTCAAGGTTCTGGACCAGTTGCGTGAGCGCATACGCTACTTGCATTACAG
TTTACGAACCGAACAGGCTTATGTCAACTGGGTTCGTGCCTTCATCCGTTTCCACGGTGTGCGT
Features (pLannotate 1.2.2; 11 found; start..end, strand, type, name):
    232..254     -  misc_feature   MCS (fragment): pBluescript multiple cloning site
    326..1039    +  CDS            hfriFP: hfriFP is a fluorescent protein published in 2013, derived from Herbaspirillum frisingense.
   1043..1072    +  CDS            ssrA tag (LVA) (fragment): C-terminal peptide that mediates degradation in bacteria through the ClpXP and ClpAP proteases (McGinness et al., 2006) mutant LVA variant that confers accelerated degradation under some conditions (Andersen et al., 1998)
   1107..1193    +  terminator     rrnB T1 terminator: Escherichia coli rrnB; transcription terminator T1 from the E. coli rrnB gene
   1333..1394    -  rep_origin     M13 ori (fragment): M13 bacteriophage origin of replication; arrow indicates direction of (+) strand synthesis
   1394..1423    +  CDS            CmR (fragment): chloramphenicol acetyltransferase confers resistance to chloramphenicol
   1752..1821    -  CDS            TcR (fragment): tetracycline efflux protein; tet; confers resistance to tetracycline
   1882..2544    -  CDS            pBBR1 Rep: replication protein for the broad-host-range plasmid pBBR1 from Bordetella bronchiseptica
   2545..3314    -  rep_origin     pBBR1 oriV: replication origin of the broad-host-range plasmid pBBR1 from Bordetella bronchiseptica; requires the pBBR1 Rep protein for replication
   4597..5130    -  CDS            GmR: gentamycin acetyltransferase; aacC1; confers resistance to gentamycin
   5319..5347    -  promoter       Pc promoter: intI1 (promoter lies within the coding sequence); class 1 integron promoter
