[The description below was written by a language model from this plasmid's Addgene catalogue record and pLannotate feature annotations shown in this document.]
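Description:
pRU1100 is a broad-host-range promoter probe vector built on a pBBR backbone and intended for studying gene expression in Gram-negative bacteria. It replicates through the pBBR1 oriV together with the pBBR1 Rep protein, a pairing originally from Bordetella bronchiseptica that supports maintenance in many Gram-negative hosts as well as in E. coli cloning strains. Selection is by gentamicin, conferred by the aacC1 acetyltransferase gene, which lies downstream of a class 1 integron Pc promoter. The catalogue lists it as high copy. The depositor's full sequence is 5,384 nt.

The payload is an unstable variant of Aequorea GFP, gfp-mut3.1, cloned between SpeI and SacI sites that remain intact. Its coding sequence is followed directly by an ssrA-type LVA degradation tag, a C-terminal peptide that directs the protein to the ClpXP and ClpAP proteases. The resulting short reporter half-life lets fluorescence follow decreases as well as increases in promoter activity, rather than accumulating over time. The automated annotation labels the roughly 714 nt fluorescent protein reading frame as "hfriFP", but its position, length and attached LVA tag match the catalogued gfp-mut3.1 insert, so that label is probably a database mis-hit. No promoter is annotated upstream of the reporter, which fits a promoter probe design. A fragment of the pBluescript multiple cloning site lies just ahead of the gene, where test promoter fragments would presumably be inserted. An rrnB T1 terminator follows the reporter. Short fragments annotated as M13 ori, CmR and TcR appear to be non-functional backbone remnants.
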