Addgene plasmid #14465: pRU1100
Depositing lab: Philip Poole. Depositing organization: University of Reading. Publication: A family of promoter probe vectors incorporating autofluorescent and chromogenic reporter proteins for studying gene expression in Gram-negative bacteria. Karunakaran R, Mauchline TH, Hosie AH, Poole PS. Microbiology. 2005 Oct . 151(Pt 10):3249-56. 10.1099/mic.0.28311-0 PubMed 16207908.
Backbone
  Vector backbone: pbbr
  Backbone size w/o insert (bp): 4500
  Vector type: Bacterial Expression
  Selectable markers: Gentamicin
Growth in bacteria
  Bacterial resistance: Gentamicin, 10 μg/mL
  Growth temperature: 37°C
  Growth strain: DH5alpha
  Copy number: High Copy
Gene/Insert
  Gene/Insert name: unstable gfp-mut3.1 LVA
  Species: Aequorea
  Insert size (bp): 717
  GenBank ID: aj851281
  Cloning method: Restriction Enzyme; 5′ cloning site SpeI (not destroyed); 3′ cloning site SacI (not destroyed)
  Sequencing primers: 5′ cggtttacaagcataaagc; 3′ TACTCATTTTTTCTTCCTCCACTAG
Terms and licenses: Academic/Nonprofit Terms; Industry Terms: Not Available to Industry
Depositor comments: Use gentamicin at 10 ug/mL.
How to cite: pRU1100 was a gift from Philip Poole (Addgene plasmid # 14465 ; http://n2t.net/addgene:14465 ; RRID:Addgene_14465)
