>Addgene plasmid #14465 | pRU1100 | addgene partial sequence | sequence record 20344 | 14465 with pRU1064-F (cggtttacaagcataaagc)
TTAATTAAGTCGACATCTAGAGTTTAAACTTTAATTAAGCCCGGGCTGCNNCCCGGGGGATCCACTAGGT
TAACGCATGCGGCCCGGTACCAGGCCTAGATAGATAGAGAGAGAGAGAGACTAGTGGAGGAAGAAAAAAT
GCGTAAAGGAGAAGAACTTTTCACTGGAGTTGTCCCAATTCTTGTTGAATTAGATGGTGATGTTAATGGG
CACAAATTTTCTGTCAGTGGAGAGGGTGAAGGTGATGCAACATACGGAAAACTTACCCTTAAATTTATTT
GCACTACTGGAAAACTACCTGTTCCATGGCCAACACTTGTCACTACTTTCGGTTATGGTGTTCAATGCTT
TGCGAGATACCCAGATCATATGAAACAGCATGACTTTTTCAAGAGTGCCATGCCCGAAGGTTATGTACAG
GAAAGAACTATATTTTTCAAAGATGACGGGAACTACAAGACACGTGCTGAAGTCAAGTTTGAAGGTGATA
CCCTTGTTAATAGAATCGAGTTAAAAGGTATTGATTTTAAAGAAGATGGAAACATTCTTGGACACAAATT
GGAATACAACTATAACTCACACAATGTATACATCATGGCAGACAAACAAAAGAATGGAATCAAAGTTAAC
TTCAAAATTAGACACAACATTGAAGATGGAAGCGTTCAACTAGCAGACCATTATCAACAAAATACTCCAA
TTGGCGATGGCCCTGTCCTTTTACCAGACAACCATTACCTGTCCACACAATCTGCCCTTTCGAAAGATCC
CAACGAAAAGAGAGACCACATGGTCCTTCTTGAGTTTGTAACAGCTGCTGGGATTACACATGGCATGGAT
GAACTATACAAAAGGCCTGCAGCAAACGACGAAAACTACGCTTTAGTAGCTTAATGAGCTCTACAAATAA
TGAATTCCCCAGGCATCAAATAAAACGAAAGGCTCAGTCGAAAGA
